>Addgene plasmid #147281 | pAc5.1B-lambdaN-HA-DmNot3-F818A-dsRNAres_Q | depositor full sequence | sequence record 289728 | Full Sequence
CTTCAAGGAATTAATTCTATATTCTAAAAACACAAATGATACTTCTAAAAAAAATCATGAATGGCATCAA
CTCTGAATCAAATCTTTGCAGATGCACCTACTTCTCATTTCCACTGTCACATCATTTTTCCAGATCTCGC
TGCCTGTTATGTGGCCCACAAACCAAGACACGTTTTATGGCCATTAAAGCTGGCTGATCGTCGCCAAACA
CCAAATACATATCAATATGTACATTCGAGAAAGAAGCGATCAAAGAAGCGTCTTCGGGCGAGTAGGAGAA
TGCGGAGGAGAAGGAGAACGAGCTGATCTAGTATCTCTCCACAATCCAATGCCAACTGACCAACTGGCCA
TATTCGGAGCAATTTGAAGCCAATTTCCATCGCCTGGCGATCGCTCCATTCTTGGCTATATGTTTTTCAC
CGTTCCCGGGGCCATTTTCAAAGACTCGTCGGTAAGATAAGATTGTGTCACTCGCTGTCTCTCTTCATTT
GTCGAAGAATGCTGAGGAATTTCGCGATGACGTCGGCGAGTATTTTGAAGAATGAGAATAATTTGTATTT
ATACGAAAATCAGTTAGTGGAATTTTCTACAAAAACATGTTATCTATAGATAATTTTGTTGCAAAATATG
TTGACTATGACAAAGATTGTATGTATATACCTTTAATGTATTCTCATTTTCTTATGTATTTATAATGGCA
ATGATGATACTGATGATATTTTAAGATGATGCCAGACCACAGGCTGATTTCTGCGTCTTTTGCCGAACGC
AGTGCATGTGCGGTTGTTGTTTTTTGGAATAGTTTCAATTTTCGGACTGTCCGCTTTGATTTCAGTTTCT
TGGCTTATTCAAAAAGCAAAGTAAAGCCAAAAAAGCGAGATGGCAATACCAAATGCGGCAAAACGGTAGT
GGAAGGAAAGGGGTGCGGGGCAGCGGAAGGAAGGGTGGGGCGGGGCGTGGCGGGGTCTGTGGCTGGGCGC
GACGTCACCGACGTTGGAGCCACTCCTTTGACCATGTGTGCGTGTGTGTATTATTCGTGTCTCGCCACTC
GCCGGTTGTTTTTTTCTTTTTATCTCGCTCTCTCTAGCGCCATCTCGTACGCATGCTCAACGCACCGCAT
GTTGCCGTGTCCTTTATGCGTCATTTTGGCTCGAAATAGGCAATTATTTAAACAAAGATTAGTCAACGAA
AACGCTAAAATAAATAAGTCTACAATATGGTTACTTATTGCCATGTGTGTGCAGCCAACGATAGCAACAA
AAGCAACAACACAGTGGCTTTCCCTCTTTCACTTTTTGTTTGCAAGCGCGTGCGAGCAAGACGGCACGAC
CGGCAAACGCAATTACGCTGACAAAGAGCAGACGAAGTTTTGGCCGAAAAACATCAAGGCGCCTGATACG
AATGCATTTGCAATAACAATTGCGATATTTAATATTGTTTATGAAGCTGTTTGACTTCAAAACACACAAA
AAAAAAAATAAAACAAATTATTTGAAAGAGAATTAGGAATCGGACAGCTTATCGTTACGGGCTAACAGCA
CACCGAGACGAAATAGCTTACCTGACGTCACAGCCTCTGGAAGAACTGCCGCCAAGCAGAGAGAGAGAGA
AAAAGAGGGAGAGCAGCTTAGACCGCATGTGCTTGTGTGTGAGGCGTCTCTCTCTTCGTCTCCTGTTTGC
GCAAACGCATAGACTGCACTGAGAAAATCGATTACCTATTTTTTATGAATGAATATTTGCACTATTACTA
TTCAAAACTATTAAGATAGCAATCACATTCAATAGCCAAATACTATACCACCTGAGCGATGCAACGAAAT
GATCAATTTGAGCAAAAATGCTGCATATTTAGGACGGCATCATTATAGAAATGCTTCTTGCTGTGTACTT
TTCTCTCGTCTGGCAGCTGTTTCGCCGTTATTGTTAAAACCGGCTTAAGTTAGGTGTGTTTTCTACGACT
AGTGATGCCCCTACTAGAAGATGTGTGTTGCACAAATGTCCCTGAATAACCAATTTGAAGTGCAGATAGC
AGTAAACGTAAGCTAATATGAATATTATTTAACTGTAATGTTTTAATATCGCTGGACATTACTAATAAAC
CCACTATAAACACATGTACATATGTATGTTTTGGCATACAATGAGTAGTTGGGGAAAAAATGTGTAAAAG
CACCGTGACCATCACAGCATAAAGATAACCAGCTGAAGTATCGAATATGAGTAACCCCCAAATTGAATCA
CATGCCGCAACTGATAGGACCCATGGAAGTACACTCTTCATGGCGATATACAAGACACACACAAGCACGA
ACACCCAGTTGCGGAGGAAATTCTCCGTAAATGAAAACCCAATCGGCGAACAATTCATACCCATATATGG
TAAAAGTTTTGAACGCGACTTGAGAGCGGAGAGCATTGCGGCTGATAAGGTTTTAGCGCTAAGCGGGCTT
TATAAAACGGGCTGCGGGACCAGTTTTCATATCACTACCGTTTGAGTTCTTGTGCTGTGTGGATACTCCT
CCCGACACAAAGCCGCTCCATCAGCCAGCAGTCGTCTAATCCAGAGACCCCGGATCGGGGTACCAACATG
GACGCACAAACACGACGACGTGAGCGTCGCGCTGAGAAACAAGCTCAATGGAAAGCTGCAAACGGTGGAT
CTCCTCCACATATGGCTTACCCATACGATGTTCCAGATTACGCTCCTCCAAGCTTGATGGCTGCGACGAG
AAAATTGCAAGGCGAAATTGATCGATGTTTAAAAAAGGTAGCAGAGGGCGTTGAAACGTTTGAGGATATT
TGGAAAAAAGTACACAATGCGACAAACACCAATCAGAAGCAAAAACATCTGCAGGAGAAGTATGAGGCAG
ACCTCAAAAAGGAAATCAAGGAATTGCAACGACTTCGCGACCAAATTAAATCATGGATTGCATCAGCTGA
AATTAAGGATAAGAGCTCCCTTCTTGAGAATCGACGTCTCATTGAAACACAAATGGAACGCTTTAAGGTG
GTTGAGCGCGAGACGAAAACAAAAGCCTACTCCAAGGAAGGCTTGGGGGCTGCACAAAAAATGGACCCAG
CTCAACGCATCAAGGATGATGCGCGTAACTGGCTAACGTCCAGTATTTCGAGCTTGCAGATTCAGATCGA
TCAATACGAATCCGAAATTGAGAGCCTGCTGGCCGGAAAGAAAAAGCGCCTAGACCGTGATAAACAAGAA
CGTATGGACGATCTTCGCGGCAAACTGGATCGTCACAAATTCCATATTACCAAATTGGAGACATTGCTGC
GATTGTTGGATAACGATGGAGTGGAGGCTGAACAAGTTAATAAAATTAAGGATGACGTGGAGTATTATAT
CGACAGTAGCCAGGAACCCGATTTCGAAGAGAACGAATTTATTTATGACGACATTATCGGATTGGACGAG
GTCGAACTTTCGGGAACCGCCACGACCGATTCCAATAATTCCAATGAAACCTCCGGAAGTCCCTCCTCGG
TGACGAGCGGCGGATCGCCCAGTCAAAGCCCAGTGACCGTCCAGCAGATCCTAAATACAAGCAGCCAAGG
TGCTGCCTCGTCCGGCTCCTCCGCTGCCTCCGCTGCGTTGTTCCAACAACAATTGACCGCCGCTCAGTCC
AACGGAAATAACGTCGGATATGCCTCCGATACGTCGGCTGCCTCATCCTCAGCCACCACCTCAACCGACC
CAGCCGGAGGAACGGTCGCCGTTAACTGCGTCGGCGGTCTTGCTGACAAGCGTAATAAGAGCAGCGAAAG
CAATGCCCTAAAATTGAAACCACAACCTCATCAACTTATAAAACCTACCCCTGTACGAGCCACGGCCAAG
CTGCCTCTGAGCAGTGATACCCAAGTCAATAAGATTGTCAGTTCAACTCCCAGCAAAAATCAGCAACAGC
TGCCTACAGCAGCTTCAATCGTTGCAACCTCCGCTATGCAATCGCAAAGCAGTATCGGAAGTTGCAGCTC
CACTGGAGGAACGGGAGCATCTCAATCAGCTTCTAGTGGTAACAATCCTGGTAACAATCCTGCGGTTCAG
CCAAATGCTCCAACGCCTGGTCAAAGCGGCATTGCCGCTGCAGCAGCTTCGACTAATGTTGTTTCGGCGA
CGATTGTGAGCAGCGCCAATGTTCAAGGCCAATCTGTGATCCAACCAACACCAACAATTGCATTTGCTGC
AGTAGCAAAACACAATACATCACTCCTGGAAAATGGTCCTGTTTTGCAACAGCAACTAGCAGTAACTCCT
ACTGTGGCAGCTATCGTAGGAGCTGGAACGCAGGCGCAGCAAAAACATGTGCCACCATTATCCAATCTTC
AAACAAATTCCCCTCACATACAAAATGGTCTTCCTGTCTCGGACAGTACTAATGACAACAGCTGCAATGT
CGTCGATACGATTTCTCTAAAAACAATGGCACAGGATGCTATTAATCGATCTGCGATCGATCCTAATTCA
CTGAATCAGCAGCAAACAAGCAGCATCGATCTGAGACAGCCGCAGTCGCAGAAATCACTTCTCCAACATT
TCAACTCTGAAACCAACACGAATCAACAGCAATTGACATCGCAGCAGCAGCAACAGCTTCAGAATAACTC
CCTTGCTGCGACCACAGGTTCTAACAACGGAACTTCAACTGGTAGTGGTCTCATGAATGTAGCAAACGCT
ACTGGTCAGCCTATCAGCGGCAATGCCAAAACGCATGCGTGCCAACCCCAACAGATGGCCACGACGGAAG
CGCACATTCCCACACTGCTTGGTGTGACACCACTTGGGCCAACACCACTTCAAAAGGAGCACCAAATGCA
GTTCCAAATGATGGAAGCTGCCTACTATCACCTGCCACAGCCTATGGACACGGAAAAGCTACAAACGTAC
TTTCATCGCGCACCAGTGCTCACGCCATCGCACTATCCCCAGGCACAGATGCCAATATATGATACAGTTG
AGTTTTATCAACGACTCTCAACGGAGACCCTTTTTTTTGTGTTCTACTATATGGAGGGCTCCAAGGCCCA
GTATCTAGCGGCCAAGGCCTTAAAAAAGCAGAGCTGGCGTTTCCACACAAAGTATATGATGTGGTTTCAA
AGGCACGAGGAGCCGAAGATTATCAACGATGATTACGAACAGGGTACGTACATCTATGCTGATTATGAAA
AGTGGAGTCAGCGAAAGAAGGAGGGATTCACCTTTGAATACAAGTACTTAGAGGACAAGGAGCTGAATTG
AGGCGGCCGCTCGAGTCTAGAGGGCCCGCGGTTCGAAGGTAAGCCTATCCCTAACCCTCTCCTCGGTCTC
GATTCTACGCGTACCGGTCATCATCACCATCACCATTGAGTTTAAACCCGCTGATCAGCCTCGACTGTGC
CTTCTAAGGCCTGAGCTCGCTGATCAGCCTCGATCGAGGATCCAGACATGATAAGATACATTGATGAGTT
TGGACAAACCACAACTAGAATGCAGTGAAAAAAATGCTTTATTTGTGAAATTTGTGATGCTATTGCTTTA
TTTGTAACCATTATAAGCTGCAATAAACAAGTTAACAACAACAATTGCATTCATTTTATGTTTCAGGTTC
AGGGGGAGGTGTGGGAGGTTTTTTAAAGCAAGTAAAACCTCTACAAATGTGGTATGGCTGATTATGATCA
GTCGACCGATGCCCTTGAGAGCCTTCAACCCAGTCAGCTCCTTCCGGTGGGCGCGGGGCATGACTATCGT
CGCCGCACTTATGACTGTCTTCTTTATCATGCAACTCGTAGGACAGGTGCCGGCAGCGCTCTGGGTCATT
TTCGGCGAGGACCGCTTTCGCTGGAGCGCGACGATGATCGGCCTGTCGCTTGCGGTATTCGGAATCTTGC
ACGCCCTCGCTCAAGCCTTCGTCACTGGTCCCGCCACCAAACGTTTCGGCGAGAAGCAGGCCATTATCGC
CGGCATGGCGGCCGACGCGCTGGGCTACGTCTTGCTGGCGTTCGCGACGCGAGGCTGGATGGCCTTCCCC
ATTATGATTCTTCTCGCTTCCGGCGGCATCGGGATGCCCGCGTTGCAGGCCATGCTGTCCAGGCAGGTAG
ATGACGACCATCAGGGACAGCTTCAAGGATCGCTCGCGGCTCTTACCAGCCAGCAAAAGGCCAGGAACCG
TAAAAAGGCCGCGTTGCTGGCGTTTTTCCATAGGCTCCGCCCCCCTGACGAGCATCACAAAAATCGACGC
TCAAGTCAGAGGTGGCGAAACCCGACAGGACTATAAAGATACCAGGCGTTTCCCCCTGGAAGCTCCCTCG
TGCGCTCTCCTGTTCCGACCCTGCCGCTTACCGGATACCTGTCCGCCTTTCTCCCTTCGGGAAGCGTGGC
GCTTTCTCAATGCTCACGCTGTAGGTATCTCAGTTCGGTGTAGGTCGTTCGCTCCAAGCTGGGCTGTGTG
CACGAACCCCCCGTTCAGCCCGACCGCTGCGCCTTATCCGGTAACTATCGTCTTGAGTCCAACCCGGTAA
GACACGACTTATCGCCACTGGCAGCAGCCACTGGTAACAGGATTAGCAGAGCGAGGTATGTAGGCGGTGC
TACAGAGTTCTTGAAGTGGTGGCCTAACTACGGCTACACTAGAAGGACAGTATTTGGTATCTGCGCTCTG
CTGAAGCCAGTTACCTTCGGAAAAAGAGTTGGTAGCTCTTGATCCGGCAAACAAACCACCGCTGGTAGCG
GTGGTTTTTTTGTTTGCAAGCAGCAGATTACGCGCAGAAAAAAAGGATCTCAAGAAGATCCTTTGATCTT
TTCTACGGGGTCTGACGCTCAGTGGAACGAAAACTCACGTTAAGGGATTTTGGTCATGAGATTATCAAAA
AGGATCTTCACCTAGATCCTTTTAAATTAAAAATGAAGTTTTAAATCAATCTAAAGTATATATGAGTAAA
CTTGGTCTGACAGTTACCAATGCTTAATCAGTGAGGCACCTATCTCAGCGATCTGTCTATTTCGTTCATC
CATAGTTGCCTGACTCCCCGTCGTGTAGATAACTACGATACGGGAGGGCTTACCATCTGGCCCCAGTGCT
GCAATGATACCGCGAGACCCACGCTCACCGGCTCCAGATTTATCAGCAATAAACCAGCCAGCCGGAAGGG
CCGAGCGCAGAAGTGGTCCTGCAACTTTATCCGCCTCCATCCAGTCTATTAATTGTTGCCGGGAAGCTAG
AGTAAGTAGTTCGCCAGTTAATAGTTTGCGCAACGTTGTTGCCATTGCTGCAGGCATCGTGGTGTCACGC
TCGTCGTTTGGTATGGCTTCATTCAGCTCCGGTTCCCAACGATCAAGGCGAGTTACATGATCCCCCATGT
TGTGCAAAAAAGCGGTTAGCTCCTTCGGTCCTCCGATCGTTGTCAGAAGTAAGTTGGCCGCAGTGTTATC
ACTCATGGTTATGGCAGCACTGCATAATTCTCTTACTGTCATGCCATCCGTAAGATGCTTTTCTGTGACT
GGTGAGTACTCAACCAAGTCATTCTGAGAATAGTGTATGCGGCGACCGAGTTGCTCTTGCCCGGCGTCAA
CACGGGATAATACCGCGCCACATAGCAGAACTTTAAAAGTGCTCATCATTGGAAAACGTTCTTCGGGGCG
AAAACTCTCAAGGATCTTACCGCTGTTGAGATCCAGTTCGATGTAACCCACTCGTGCACCCAACTGATCT
TCAGCATCTTTTACTTTCACCAGCGTTTCTGGGTGAGCAAAAACAGGAAGGCAAAATGCCGCAAAAAAGG
GAATAAGGGCGACACGGAAATGTTGAATACTCATACTCTTCCTTTTTCAATATTATTGAAGCATTTATCA
GGGTTATTGTCTCATGAGCGGATACATATTTGAATGTATTTAGAAAAATAAACAAATAGGGGTTCCGCGC
ACATTTCCCCGAAAAGTGCCACCTGACGTCTAAGAAACCATTATTATCATGACATTAACCTATAAAAATA
GGCGTATCACGAGGCCCTTTCGT
Features (pLannotate 1.2.2; 10 found; start..end, strand, type, name):
     56..2568    +  promoter       Ac5 promoter: Drosophila melanogaster actin 5C promoter
   2588..2653    +  CDS            N (fragment): REGN_LAMBD - Experimental evidence at protein level: Swiss-Prot protein existence level 1. Plays a role as a transcriptional antitermination factor that allows the virus to initiate its lytic phase. Activates expression of the delayed viral early genes by modifying host RNA polymerase (RNAP) into a form that is resistant to termination signals. This antitermination function requires the host NusA protein which serves to stabilize the interaction between antitermination protein N and host RNA polymerase. From Escherichia phage lambda (Bacteriophage lambda).
   2678..2704    +  CDS            3xHA (fragment): three tandem HA epitope tags
   5288..5329    +  CDS            V5 tag: epitope tag from simian virus 5
   5429..5563    -  polyA_signal   SV40 poly(A) signal: SV40 polyadenylation signal
   5586..5670    -  CDS            large T antigen (fragment): large T antigen from SV40 (simian virus 40)
   5671..6141    +  CDS            TcR (fragment): tetracycline efflux protein; tet; confers resistance to tetracycline
   6185..6773    -  rep_origin     ori: high-copy-number ColE1/pMB1/pBR322/pUC origin of replication
   6944..7804    -  CDS            AmpR: β-lactamase; bla; confers resistance to ampicillin, carbenicillin, and related antibiotics
   7805..7909    -  promoter       AmpR promoter: bla
