[The description below was written by a language model from this plasmid's Addgene catalogue record and pLannotate feature annotations shown in this document.]
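Description:
pAc5.1B-lambdaN-HA-DmNot3-F818A-dsRNAres_Q is an 8.0 kb insect expression plasmid for producing a tagged, mutant form of Drosophila melanogaster Not3 (CG8426, the fly CNOT3 orthologue). The catalogue lists the backbone as unknown, although the name and annotated parts point to a pAc5.1-type vector. Expression is driven by the constitutive Drosophila actin 5C (Ac5) promoter and terminated by an SV40 polyadenylation signal. In bacteria the plasmid is maintained through a ColE1/pUC-type origin and selected with ampicillin via the bla gene and its own promoter. The feature annotation calls the origin high-copy, whereas the catalogue lists the plasmid as low copy. Short fragments annotated as tetracycline resistance and SV40 large T antigen appear to be non-functional backbone remnants.

Immediately downstream of the promoter lies a short fragment of the bacteriophage lambda N protein, followed by an HA epitope (annotated as a single-repeat-sized piece of a 3xHA tag) and then an unannotated interval of about 2.6 kb where the Not3 coding sequence sits. The lambda N peptide binds boxB RNA hairpins, so such fusions are generally used to tether a protein to a boxB-containing reporter mRNA and measure its effect on that transcript, while HA allows detection or immunoprecipitation. A vector-derived V5 tag follows the insert, but the record does not say whether it is translated in frame.

The insert carries the F818A substitution, and "dsRNAres" indicates a version made resistant to dsRNA, presumably to allow complementation when endogenous Not3 is knocked down. The depositor also notes one silent change relative to the reference transcript. The record does not state what F818A disrupts.
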