Addgene plasmid #147281: pAc5.1B-lambdaN-HA-DmNot3-F818A-dsRNAres_Q
Purpose: Insect Expression of DmNot3-F818A-dsRNAres
Depositing lab: Elisa Izaurralde. Depositing organization: Max Planck Institute for Developmental Biology.
Backbone
  Vector backbone: Unknown
  Vector type: Insect Expression
Growth in bacteria
  Bacterial resistance: Ampicillin, 100 μg/mL
  Growth temperature: 37°C
  Growth strain: DH5alpha
  Copy number: Low Copy
Gene/Insert
  Gene/Insert name: DmNot3-F818A-dsRNAres (alt names: leathal (2)NC136; CG8426)
  Species: D. melanogaster (fly)
  Mutation: one silent mutation compared to the sequence given by NCBI: NM_136332.2.
  Entrez Gene: Not3 (a.k.a. Dmel_CG8426, CG8426, CNOT3, Dmel\CG8426, NOT3, NOT3.5, NOT3/5, l(2)NC136, not3, not3/5)
  Cloning method: Unknown
Terms and licenses: Academic/Nonprofit Terms; Industry Terms: Not Available to Industry
Depositor comments: Plasmids from this collection were made available to the research community and donated after the lab closed. Please note that the sequence provided by the depositing laboratory may be theoretical/predicted or based on Sanger sequencing results. There may be discrepancies between sequencing results obtained by Addgene and the depositor sequence. If an Addgene verified sequence is not available, please contact before placing your order to request that our lab fully sequence the plasmid.
How to cite: pAc5.1B-lambdaN-HA-DmNot3-F818A-dsRNAres_Q was a gift from Elisa Izaurralde (Addgene plasmid # 147281 ; http://n2t.net/addgene:147281 ; RRID:Addgene_147281)
